Addgene plasmid #232659: pXJ-His-CD274
Purpose: transient expresses PD-L1 in mammalian cells
Depositing lab: Chen-Yang Shen. Depositing organization: Institute of Biomedical Sciences, Academia Sinica. Publication: Genetic insights into carbohydrate sulfotransferase 8 and its impact on the immunotherapy efficacy of cancer. Chou WC, Chen WT, Kuo CT, Chang YM, Lu YS, Li CW, Hung MC, Shen CY. Cell Rep. 2024 Jan 23;43(1):113641. doi: 10.1016/j.celrep.2023.113641. Epub 2023 Dec 30. PubMed 38165805.
Backbone
  Vector backbone: modified pXJ40
  Backbone size w/o insert (bp): 4616
  Vector type: Mammalian Expression
  Selectable markers: No mammalian selection marker
Growth in bacteria
  Bacterial resistance: Ampicillin, 100 μg/mL
  Growth temperature: 37°C
  Growth strain: DH5alpha
  Copy number: High Copy
Gene/Insert
  Gene/Insert name: CD274 (alt names: PD-L1; PDCD1LG1)
  Species: H. sapiens (human)
  Insert size (bp): 876
  Entrez Gene: CD274 (a.k.a. ADMIO5, B7-H, B7H1, PD-L1, PDCD1L1, PDCD1LG1, PDL1, hPD-L1)
  Promoter: CMV
  Tag / fusion protein: His (C terminal on insert)
  Cloning method: Restriction Enzyme; 5′ cloning site EcoRI (not destroyed); 3′ cloning site XhoI (not destroyed)
  Sequencing primers: 5′ Bglob-intron-F; 3′ SV40pA-R
Terms and licenses: Academic/Nonprofit Terms; Industry Terms: Not Available to Industry
How to cite: pXJ-His-CD274 was a gift from Chen-Yang Shen (Addgene plasmid # 232659 ; http://n2t.net/addgene:232659 ; RRID:Addgene_232659)
