[The description below was written by a language model from this plasmid's Addgene catalogue record and pLannotate feature annotations shown in this document.]
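Description:
pXJ-His-CD274 is a mammalian expression plasmid built on a modified pXJ40 backbone for transient production of human PD-L1 (CD274, also known as B7-H1 or PDCD1LG1). The sequenced construct is about 5.5 kb. It is propagated in E. coli through a high-copy ColE1/pUC-type origin with ampicillin selection from the β-lactamase gene. An f1 phage origin is also present, along with short remnants of rop, bom and lacZα sequences that appear to be carry-overs from the parental vectors rather than functional parts. The plasmid has no mammalian selection marker, which fits its stated use in transient rather than stable expression.

The expression cassette is driven by the human cytomegalovirus immediate-early enhancer and promoter, followed by a rabbit β-globin intron, an element commonly placed upstream of a cDNA to improve transcript processing and expression. The CD274 coding sequence, cloned between EcoRI and XhoI sites that both remain intact, is fused at its C terminus to a histidine tag, which the feature table annotates as a 10xHis tag, allowing detection with anti-His antibodies or metal-affinity purification. Downstream lie fragments of the SV40 small t intron and large T antigen region and the SV40 polyadenylation signal, which terminates the transcript. A T7 promoter sits after the insert in the reverse orientation.

The record gives the purpose as transient expression of PD-L1 in mammalian cells. The associated publication concerns carbohydrate sulfotransferase 8 and cancer immunotherapy efficacy, suggesting use in studies of this immune checkpoint ligand.
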