Features (pLannotate 1.2.2; 19 found; start..end, strand, type, name):
      2..305     +  enhancer       CMV enhancer: human cytomegalovirus immediate early enhancer
    306..509     +  promoter       CMV promoter: human cytomegalovirus (CMV) immediate early promoter
    625..647     +  promoter       SRα promoter (fragment): hybrid promoter consisting of the SV40 early promoter plus part of the long terminal repeat of human T-lymphotrophic virus 1
    671..1243    +  intron         β-globin intron: intron from rabbit β-globin gene
   1324..1348    +  misc_feature   MCS (fragment): pBluescript multiple cloning site
   1354..2223    +  CDS            CD274: PD1L1_HUMAN - Also known as B7H1, PDCD1L1, PDCD1LG1, PDL1. Experimental evidence at protein level: Swiss-Prot protein existence level 1. The PDCD1-mediated inhibitory pathway is exploited by tumors to attenuate anti-tumor immunity and escape destruction by the immune system, thereby facilitating tumor survival (PubMed:28813417, PubMed:28813410). The interaction with PDCD1/PD-1 inhibits cytotoxic T lymphocytes (CTLs) effector function (By similarity). The blockage of the PDCD1-mediated pathway results in the reversal of the exhausted T- cell phenotype and the normalization of the anti-tumor res
   2230..2259    +  CDS            10xHis: 10xHis affinity tag
   2288..2306    -  promoter       T7 promoter: promoter for bacteriophage T7 RNA polymerase
   2316..2355    +  CDS            lacZα (fragment): LacZα fragment of β-galactosidase; lacZ fragment
   2365..2420    +  intron         small t intron (fragment): SV40 (simian virus 40) small t antigen intron
   2420..2557    +  CDS            large T antigen (fragment): large T antigen from SV40 (simian virus 40)
   2580..2701    +  polyA_signal   SV40 poly(A) signal: SV40 polyadenylation signal
   2900..3488    -  rep_origin     ori: high-copy-number ColE1/pMB1/pBR322/pUC origin of replication
   3659..4519    -  CDS            AmpR: β-lactamase; bla; confers resistance to ampicillin, carbenicillin, and related antibiotics
   4520..4624    -  promoter       AmpR promoter: bla
   4719..4754    +  CDS            rop (fragment): Rop protein, which maintains plasmids at low copy number; rop
   4856..4955    +  misc_feature   bom (fragment): basis of mobility region from pBR322
   4983..5411    -  rep_origin     f1 ori (sequence partly withheld): f1 bacteriophage origin of replication; arrow indicates direction of (+) strand synthesis
   5415..5483    -  CDS            lacZα (fragment): LacZα fragment of β-galactosidase; lacZ fragment
>Addgene plasmid #232659 | pXJ-His-CD274 | addgene full sequence | sequence record 464235 | Addgene NGS Result
CCGTTACATAACTTACGGTAAATGGCCCGCCTGGCTGACCGCCCAACGACCCCCGCCCATTGACGTCAAT
AATGACGTATGTTCCCATAGTAACGCCAATAGGGACTTTCCATTGACGTCAATGGGTGGAGTATTTACGG
TAAACTGCCCACTTGGCAGTACATCAAGTGTATCATATGCCAAGTACGCCCCCTATTGACGTCAATGACG
GTAAATGGCCCGCCTGGCATTATGCCCAGTACATGACCTTATGGGACTTTCCTACTTGGCAGTACATCTA
CGTATTAGTCATCGCTATTACCATGGTGATGCGGTTTTGGCAGTACATCAATGGGCGTGGATAGCGGTTT
GACTCACGGGGATTTCCAAGTCTCCACCCCATTGACGTCAATGGGAGTTTGTTTTGGCACCAAAATCAAC
GGGACTTTCCAAAATGTCGTAACAACTCCGCCCCATTGACGCAAATGGGCGGTAGGCGTGTACGGTGGGA
GGTCTATATAAGCAGAGCTCGTTTAGTGAACCGTCAGATCGCCTGGAGACGCCATCCACGCTGTTTTGAC
CTCCATAGAAGACACCGGGACCGATCCAGCCTCCGCGGCCGGGAACGGTGCATTGGAACGGACCCCTAGG
CTTTTGCAAAAAGCTCCGGATCGATCCTGAGAACTTCAGGGTGAGTTTGGGGACCCTTGATTGTTCTTTC
TTTTTCGCTATTGTAAAATTCATGTTATATGGAGGGGGCAAAGTTTTCAGGGTGTTGTTTAGAATGGGAA
GATGTCCCTTGTATCACCATGGACCCTCATGATAATTTTGTTTCTTTCACTTTCTACTCTGTTGACAACC
ATTGTCTCCTCTTATTTTCTTTTCATTTTCTGTAACTTTTTCGTTAAACTTTAGCTTGCATTTGTAACGA
ATTTTTAAATTCACTTTTGTTTATTTGTCAGATTGTAAGTACTTTCTCTAATCACTTTTTTTTCAAGGCA
ATCAGGGTATATTATATTGTACTTCAGCACAGTTTTAGAGAACAATTGTTATAATTAAATGATAAGGTAG
AATATTTCTGCATATAAATTCTGGCTGGCGTGGAAATATTCTTATTGGTAGAAACAACTACATCCTGGTC
ATCATCCTGCCTTTCTCTTTATGGTTACAATGATATACACTGTTTGAGATGAGGATAAAATACTCTGAGT
CCAAACCGGGCCCCTCTGCTAACCATGTTCATGCCTTCTTCTTTTTCCTACAGCTCCTGGGCAACGTGCT
GGTTATTGTGCTGTCTCATCATTTTGGCAAAGAATTGTAATACGACTCACTAAGGGCGGCCGCGGATCCC
CCGGGCTGCAGGAATTCGCCACCATGAGGATATTTGCTGTCTTTATATTCATGACCTACTGGCATTTGCT
GAACGCATTTACTGTCACGGTTCCCAAGGACCTATATGTGGTAGAGTATGGTAGCAATATGACAATTGAA
TGCAAATTCCCAGTAGAAAAACAATTAGACCTGGCTGCACTAATTGTCTATTGGGAAATGGAGGATAAGA
ACATTATTCAATTTGTGCATGGAGAGGAAGACCTGAAGGTTCAGCATAGTAGCTACAGACAGAGGGCCCG
GCTGTTGAAGGACCAGCTCTCCCTGGGAAATGCTGCACTTCAGATCACAGATGTGAAATTGCAGGATGCA
GGGGTGTACCGCTGCATGATCAGCTATGGTGGTGCCGACTACAAGCGAATTACTGTGAAAGTCAATGCCC
CATACAACAAAATCAACCAAAGAATTTTGGTTGTGGATCCAGTCACCTCTGAACATGAACTGACATGTCA
GGCTGAGGGCTACCCCAAGGCCGAAGTCATCTGGACAAGCAGTGACCATCAAGTCCTGAGTGGTAAGACC
ACCACCACCAATTCCAAGAGAGAGGAGAAGCTTTTCAATGTGACCAGCACACTGAGAATCAACACAACAA
CTAATGAGATTTTCTACTGCACTTTTAGGAGATTAGATCCTGAGGAAAACCATACAGCTGAATTGGTCAT
CCCAGAACTACCTCTGGCACATCCTCCAAATGAAAGGACTCACTTGGTAATTCTGGGAGCCATCTTATTA
TGCCTTGGTGTAGCACTGACATTCATCTTCCGTTTAAGAAAAGGGAGAATGATGGATGTGAAAAAATGTG
GCATCCAAGATACAAACTCAAAGAAGCAAAGTGATACACATTTGGAGGAGACGCTCGAGCACCATCACCA
TCACCATCACCATCACCATTAGTACCAGGTAAGTGTACCCAATTCGCCCTATAGTGAGTCGTATTACAAT
TCACTCGATCGCCCTTCCCAACAGTTGCGCAGCCTGAATGGCGAATGGAGATCCAATTTTTAAGTGTATA
ATGTGTTAAACTACTGATTCTAATTGTTTGTGTATTTTAGATTCACAGTCCCAAGGCTCATTTCAGGCCC
CTCAGTCCTCACAGTCTGTTCATGATCATAATCAGCCATACCACATTTGTAGAGGTTTTACTTGCTTTAA
AAAACCTCCCACACCTCCCCCTGAACCTGAAACATAAAATGAATGCAATTGTTGTTGTTAACTTGTTTAT
TGCAGCTTATAATGGTTACAAATAAAGCAATAGCATCACAAATTTCACAAATAAAGCATTTTTTTCACTG
CATTCTAGTTGTGGTTTGTCCAAACTCATCAATGTATCTTAACGCGCGACTCTAGACTCTTCCGCTTCCT
CGCTCACTGACTCGCTGCGCTCGGTCGTTCGGCTGCGGCGAGCGGTATCAGCTCACTCAAAGGCGGTAAT
ACGGTTATCCACAGAATCAGGGGATAACGCAGGAAAGAACATGTGAGCAAAAGGCCAGCAAAAGGCCAGG
AACCGTAAAAAGGCCGCGTTGCTGGCGTTTTTCCATAGGCTCCGCCCCCCTGACGAGCATCACAAAAATC
GACGCTCAAGTCAGAGGTGGCGAAACCCGACAGGACTATAAAGATACCAGGCGTTTCCCCCTGGAAGCTC
CCTCGTGCGCTCTCCTGTTCCGACCCTGCCGCTTACCGGATACCTGTCCGCCTTTCTCCCTTCGGGAAGC
GTGGCGCTTTCTCATAGCTCACGCTGTAGGTATCTCAGTTCGGTGTAGGTCGTTCGCTCCAAGCTGGGCT
GTGTGCACGAACCCCCCGTTCAGCCCGACCGCTGCGCCTTATCCGGTAACTATCGTCTTGAGTCCAACCC
GGTAAGACACGACTTATCGCCACTGGCAGCAGCCACTGGTAACAGGATTAGCAGAGCGAGGTATGTAGGC
GGTGCTACAGAGTTCTTGAAGTGGTGGCCTAACTACGGCTACACTAGAAGAACAGTATTTGGTATCTGCG
CTCTGCTGAAGCCAGTTACCTTCGGAAAAAGAGTTGGTAGCTCTTGATCCGGCAAACAAACCACCGCTGG
TAGCGGTGGTTTTTTTGTTTGCAAGCAGCAGATTACGCGCAGAAAAAAAGGATCTCAAGAAGATCCTTTG
ATCTTTTCTACGGGGTCTGACGCTCAGTGGAACGAAAACTCACGTTAAGGGATTTTGGTCATGAGATTAT
CAAAAAGGATCTTCACCTAGATCCTTTTAAATTAAAAATGAAGTTTTAAATCAATCTAAAGTATATATGA
GTAAACTTGGTCTGACAGTTACCAATGCTTAATCAGTGAGGCACCTATCTCAGCGATCTGTCTATTTCGT
TCATCCATAGTTGCCTGACTCCCCGTCGTGTAGATAACTACGATACGGGAGGGCTTACCATCTGGCCCCA
GTGCTGCAATGATACCGCGAGACCCACGCTCACCGGCTCCAGATTTATCAGCAATAAACCAGCCAGCCGG
AAGGGCCGAGCGCAGAAGTGGTCCTGCAACTTTATCCGCCTCCATCCAGTCTATTAATTGTTGCCGGGAA
GCTAGAGTAAGTAGTTCGCCAGTTAATAGTTTGCGCAACGTTGTTGCCATTGCTACAGGCATCGTGGTGT
CACGCTCGTCGTTTGGTATGGCTTCATTCAGCTCCGGTTCCCAACGATCAAGGCGAGTTACATGATCCCC
CATGTTGTGCAAAAAAGCGGTTAGCTCCTTCGGTCCTCCGATCGTTGTCAGAAGTAAGTTGGCCGCAGTG
TTATCACTCATGGTTATGGCAGCACTGCATAATTCTCTTACTGTCATGCCATCCGTAAGATGCTTTTCTG
TGACTGGTGAGTACTCAACCAAGTCATTCTGAGAATAGTGTATGCGGCGACCGAGTTGCTCTTGCCCGGC
GTCAATACGGGATAATACCGCGCCACATAGCAGAACTTTAAAAGTGCTCATCATTGGAAAACGTTCTTCG
GGGCGAAAACTCTCAAGGATCTTACCGCTGTTGAGATCCAGTTCGATGTAACCCACTCGTGCACCCAACT
GATCTTCAGCATCTTTTACTTTCACCAGCGTTTCTGGGTGAGCAAAAACAGGAAGGCAAAATGCCGCAAA
AAAGGGAATAAGGGCGACACGGAAATGTTGAATACTCATACTCTTCCTTTTTCAATATTATTGAAGCATT
TATCAGGGTTATTGTCTCATGAGCGGATACATATTTGAATGTATTTAGAAAAATAAACAAATAGGGGTTC
CGCGCACATTTCCCCGAAAAGTGCCACCTGACGTCTAAGAAACCATTATTATCATGACATTAACCTATAA
AAATAGGCGTATCACGAGGCCCTTTCGTCTCGCGCGTTTCGGTGATGACGGTGAAAACCTCTGACACATG
CAGCTCCCGGAGACGGTCACAGCTTGTCTGTAAGCGGATGCCGGGAGCAGACAAGCCCGTCAGGGCGCGT
CAGCGGGTGTTGGCGGGTGTCGGGGCTGGCTTAACTATGCGGCATCAGAGCAGATTGTACTGAGAGTGCA
CCATATGCGGTGTGAAATACCGCACAGATGCGTAAGGAGAAAATACCGCATCAGGAAATTGTAAGCGTTA
ATATTTTGTTAAAATTCGCGTTAAATTTTTGTTAAATCAGCTCATTTTTTAACCAATAGGCCGAAATCGG
CAAAATCCCTTATAAATCAAAAGAATAGACCGAGATAGGGT
[37 nt withheld, positions 5082-5118]
AAAGAACGTGGACTCCAACGTCAAAGG
[49 nt withheld, positions 5146-5194]
T
[91 nt withheld, positions 5196-5286]
G
[124 nt withheld, positions 5288-5411]
CCATTCGCCATTCAGGCTGCGCAACTGTTGGGAAGGGCGATCGGTGCGGGCCTCTTCGCTATTACGCCAG
CTAGAGT
